>Addgene plasmid #77224 | CAMK4 gRNA (BRDN0001146440) | addgene full sequence | sequence record 187352 | Addgene Assembled Sequence
CCCGGGTGCAAAGATGGATAAAGTTTTAAACAGAGAGGAATCTTTGCAGCTAATGGACCTTCTAGGTCTT
GAAAGGAGTGGGAATTGGCTCCGGTGCCCGTCAGTGGGCAGAGCGCACATCGCCCACAGTCCCCGAGAAG
TTGGGGGGAGGGGTCGGCAATTGATCCGGTGCCTAGAGAAGGTGGCGCGGGGTAAACTGGGAAAGTGATG
TCGTGTACTGGCTCCGCCTTTTTCCCGAGGGTGGGGGAGAACCGTATATAAGTGCAGTAGTCGCCGTGAA
CGTTCTTTTTCGCAACGGGTTTGCCGCCAGAACACAGGTAAGTGCCGTGTGTGGTTCCCGCGGGCCTGGC
CTCTTTACGGGTTATGGCCCTTGCGTGCCTTGAATTACTTCCACCTGGCTGCAGTACGTGATTCTTGATC
CCGAGCTTCGGGTTGGAAGTGGGTGGGAGAGTTCGAGGCCTTGCGCTTAAGGAGCCCCTTCGCCTCGTGC
TTGAGTTGAGGCCTGGCCTGGGCGCTGGGGCCGCCGCGTGCGAATCTGGTGGCACCTTCGCGCCTGTCTC
GCTGCTTTCGATAAGTCTCTAGCCATTTAAAATTTTTGATGACCTGCTGCGACGCTTTTTTTCTGGCAAG
ATAGTCTTGTAAATGCGGGCCAAGATCTGCACACTGGTATTTCGGTTTTTGGGGCCGCGGGCGGCGACGG
GGCCCGTGCGTCCCAGCGCACATGTTCGGCGAGGCGGGGCCTGCGAGCGCGGCCACCGAGAATCGGACGG
GGGTAGTCTCAAGCTGGCCGGCCTGCTCTGGTGCCTGGCCTCGCGCCGCCGTGTATCGCCCCGCCCTGGG
CGGCAAGGCTGGCCCGGTCGGCACCAGTTGCGTGAGCGGAAAGATGGCCGCTTCCCGGCCCTGCTGCAGG
GAGCTCAAAATGGAGGACGCGGCGCTCGGGAGAGCGGGCGGGTGAGTCACCCACACAAAGGAAAAGGGCC
TTTCCGTCCTCAGCCGTCGCTTCATGTGACTCCACGGAGTACCGGGCGCCGTCCAGGCACCTCGATTAGT
TCTCGAGCTTTTGGAGTACGTCGTCTTTAGGTTGGGGGGAGGGGTTTTATGCGATGGAGTTTCCCCACAC
TGAGTGGGTGGAGACTGAAGTTAGGCCAGCTTGGCACTTGATGTAATTCTCCTTGGAATTTGCCCTTTTT
GAGTTTGGATCTTGGTTCATTCTCAAGCCTCAGACAGTGGTTCAAAGTTTTTTTCTTCCATTTCAGGTGT
CGTGACGTACGGCCACCATGACCGAGTACAAGCCCACGGTGCGCCTCGCCACCCGCGACGACGTCCCCAG
GGCCGTACGCACCCTCGCCGCCGCGTTCGCCGACTACCCCGCCACGCGCCACACCGTCGATCCGGACCGC
CACATCGAGCGGGTCACCGAGCTGCAAGAACTCTTCCTCACGCGCGTCGGGCTCGACATCGGCAAGGTGT
GGGTCGCGGACGACGGCGCCGCCGTGGCGGTCTGGACCACGCCGGAGAGCGTCGAAGCGGGGGCGGTGTT
CGCCGAGATCGGCCCGCGCATGGCCGAGTTGAGCGGTTCCCGGCTGGCCGCGCAGCAACAGATGGAAGGC
CTCCTGGCGCCGCACCGGCCCAAGGAGCCCGCGTGGTTCCTGGCCACCGTCGGAGTCTCGCCCGACCACC
AGGGCAAGGGTCTGGGCAGCGCCGTCGTGCTCCCCGGAGTGGAGGCGGCCGAGCGCGCCGGGGTGCCCGC
CTTCCTGGAGACCTCCGCGCCCCGCAACCTCCCCTTCTACGAGCGGCTCGGCTTCACCGTCACCGCCGAC
GTCGAGGTGCCCGAAGGACCGCGCACCTGGTGCATGACCCGCAAGCCCGGTGCCTGAACGCGTTAAGTCG
ACAATCAACCTCTGGATTACAAAATTTGTGAAAGATTGACTGGTATTCTTAACTATGTTGCTCCTTTTAC
GCTATGTGGATACGCTGCTTTAATGCCTTTGTATCATGCTATTGCTTCCCGTATGGCTTTCATTTTCTCC
TCCTTGTATAAATCCTGGTTGCTGTCTCTTTATGAGGAGTTGTGGCCCGTTGTCAGGCAACGTGGCGTGG
TGTGCACTGTGTTTGCTGACGCAACCCCCACTGGTTGGGGCATTGCCACCACCTGTCAGCTCCTTTCCGG
GACTTTCGCTTTCCCCCTCCCTATTGCCACGGCGGAACTCATCGCCGCCTGCCTTGCCCGCTGCTGGACA
GGGGCTCGGCTGTTGGGCACTGACAATTCCGTGGTGTTGTCGGGGAAATCATCGTCCTTTCCTTGGCTGC
TCGCCTGTGTTGCCACCTGGATTCTGCGCGGGACGTCCTTCTGCTACGTCCCTTCGGCCCTCAATCCAGC
GGACCTTCCTTCCCGCGGCCTGCTGCCGGCTCTGCGGCCTCTTCCGCGTCTTCGCCTTCGCCCTCAGACG
AGTCGGATCTCCCTTTGGGCCGCCTCCCCGCGTCGACTTTAAGACCAATGACTTACAAGGCAGCTGTAGA
TCTTAGCCACTTTTTAAAAGAAAAGGGGGGACTGGAAGGGCTAATTCACTCCCAACGAAGACAAGATCTG
CTTTTTGCTTGTACTGGGTCTCTCTGGTTAGACCAGATCTGAGCCTGGGAGCTCTCTGGCTAACTAGGGA
ACCCACTGCTTAAGCCTCAATAAAGCTTGCCTTGAGTGCTTCAAGTAGTGTGTGCCCGTCTGTTGTGTGA
CTCTGGTAACTAGAGATCCCTCAGACCCTTTTAGTCAGTGTGGAAAATCTCTAGCAGTACGTATAGTAGT
TCATGTCATCTTATTATTCAGTATTTATAACTTGCAAAGAAATGAATATCAGAGAGTGAGAGGAACTTGT
TTATTGCAGCTTATAATGGTTACAAATAAAGCAATAGCATCACAAATTTCACAAATAAAGCATTTTTTTC
ACTGCATTCTAGTTGTGGTTTGTCCAAACTCATCAATGTATCTTATCATGTCTGGCTCTAGCTATCCCGC
CCCTAACTCCGCCCATCCCGCCCCTAACTCCGCCCAGTTCCGCCCATTCTCCGCCCCATGGCTGACTAAT
TTTTTTTATTTATGCAGAGGCCGAGGCCGCCTCGGCCTCTGAGCTATTCCAGAAGTAGTGAGGAGGCTTT
TTTGGAGGCCTAGGGACGTACCCAATTCGCCCTATAGTGAGTCGTATTACGCGCGCTCACTGGCCGTCGT
TTTACAACGTCGTGACTGGGAAAACCCTGGCGTTACCCAACTTAATCGCCTTGCAGCACATCCCCCTTTC
GCCAGCTGGCGTAATAGCGAAGAGGCCCGCACCGATCGCCCTTCCCAACAGTTGCGCAGCCTGAATGGCG
AATGGG
[124 nt withheld, positions 3367-3490]
C
[91 nt withheld, positions 3492-3582]
A
[49 nt withheld, positions 3584-3632]
CCTTTGACGTTGGAGTCCACGTTCTTT
[37 nt withheld, positions 3660-3696]
ACCCTATCTCGGTCTATTCTTTTGATTTATAAGGGATTTTGCCGATTTCGGCCTATTGGTTAAAAAATGA
GCTGATTTAACAAAAATTTAACGCGAATTTTAACAAAATATTAACGCTTACAATTTAGGTGGCACTTTTC
GGGGAAATGTGCGCGGAACCCCTATTTGTTTATTTTTCTAAATACATTCAAATATGTATCCGCTCATGAG
ACAATAACCCTGATAAATGCTTCAATAATATTGAAAAAGGAAGAGTATGAGTATTCAACATTTCCGTGTC
GCCCTTATTCCCTTTTTTGCGGCATTTTGCCTTCCTGTTTTTGCTCACCCAGAAACGCTGGTGAAAGTAA
AAGATGCTGAAGATCAGTTGGGTGCACGAGTGGGTTACATCGAACTGGATCTCAACAGCGGTAAGATCCT
TGAGAGTTTTCGCCCCGAAGAACGTTTTCCAATGATGAGCACTTTTAAAGTTCTGCTATGTGGCGCGGTA
TTATCCCGTATTGACGCCGGGCAAGAGCAACTCGGTCGCCGCATACACTATTCTCAGAATGACTTGGTTG
AGTACTCACCAGTCACAGAAAAGCATCTTACGGATGGCATGACAGTAAGAGAATTATGCAGTGCTGCCAT
AACCATGAGTGATAACACTGCGGCCAACTTACTTCTGACAACGATCGGAGGACCGAAGGAGCTAACCGCT
TTTTTGCACAACATGGGGGATCATGTAACTCGCCTTGATCGTTGGGAACCGGAGCTGAATGAAGCCATAC
CAAACGACGAGCGTGACACCACGATGCCTGTAGCAATGGCAACAACGTTGCGCAAACTATTAACTGGCGA
ACTACTTACTCTAGCTTCCCGGCAACAATTAATAGACTGGATGGAGGCGGATAAAGTTGCAGGACCACTT
CTGCGCTCGGCCCTTCCGGCTGGCTGGTTTATTGCTGATAAATCTGGAGCCGGTGAGCGTGGGTCTCGCG
GTATCATTGCAGCACTGGGGCCAGATGGTAAGCCCTCCCGTATCGTAGTTATCTACACGACGGGGAGTCA
GGCAACTATGGATGAACGAAATAGACAGATCGCTGAGATAGGTGCCTCACTGATTAAGCATTGGTAACTG
TCAGACCAAGTTTACTCATATATACTTTAGATTGATTTAAAACTTCATTTTTAATTTAAAAGGATCTAGG
TGAAGATCCTTTTTGATAATCTCATGACCAAAATCCCTTAACGTGAGTTTTCGTTCCACTGAGCGTCAGA
CCCCGTAGAAAAGATCAAAGGATCTTCTTGAGATCCTTTTTTTCTGCGCGTAATCTGCTGCTTGCAAACA
AAAAAACCACCGCTACCAGCGGTGGTTTGTTTGCCGGATCAAGAGCTACCAACTCTTTTTCCGAAGGTAA
CTGGCTTCAGCAGAGCGCAGATACCAAATACTGTTCTTCTAGTGTAGCCGTAGTTAGGCCACCACTTCAA
GAACTCTGTAGCACCGCCTACATACCTCGCTCTGCTAATCCTGTTACCAGTGGCTGCTGCCAGTGGCGAT
AAGTCGTGTCTTACCGGGTTGGACTCAAGACGATAGTTACCGGATAAGGCGCAGCGGTCGGGCTGAACGG
GGGGTTCGTGCACACAGCCCAGCTTGGAGCGAACGACCTACACCGAACTGAGATACCTACAGCGTGAGCT
ATGAGAAAGCGCCACGCTTCCCGAAGGGAGAAAGGCGGACAGGTATCCGGTAAGCGGCAGGGTCGGAACA
GGAGAGCGCACGAGGGAGCTTCCAGGGGGAAACGCCTGGTATCTTTATAGTCCTGTCGGGTTTCGCCACC
TCTGACTTGAGCGTCGATTTTTGTGATGCTCGTCAGGGGGGCGGAGCCTATGGAAAAACGCCAGCAACGC
GGCCTTTTTACGGTTCCTGGCCTTTTGCTGGCCTTTTGCTCACATGTTCTTTCCTGCGTTATCCCCTGAT
TCTGTGGATAACCGTATTACCGCCTTTGAGTGAGCTGATACCGCTCGCCGCAGCCGAACGACCGAGCGCA
GCGAGTCAGTGAGCGAGGAAGCGGAAGAGCGCCCAATACGCAAACCGCCTCTCCCCGCGCGTTGGCCGAT
TCATTAATGCAGCTGGCACGACAGGTTTCCCGACTGGAAAGCGGGCAGTGAGCGCAACGCAATTAATGTG
AGTTAGCTCACTCATTAGGCACCCCAGGCTTTACACTTTATGCTTCCGGCTCGTATGTTGTGTGGAATTG
TGAGCGGATAACAATTTCACACAGGAAACAGCTATGACCATGATTACGCCAAGCGCGCAATTAACCCTCA
CTAAAGGGAACAAAAGCTGGAGCTGCAAGCTTAATGTAGTCTTATGCAATACTCTTGTAGTCTTGCAACA
TGGTAACGATGAGTTAGCAACATGCCTTACAAGGAGAGAAAAAGCACCGTGCATGCCGATTGGTGGAAGT
AAGGTGGTACGATCGTGCCTTATTAGGAAGGCAACAGACGGGTCTGACATGGATTGGACGAACCACTGAA
TTGCCGCATTGCAGAGATATTGTATTTAAGTGCCTAGCTCGATACATAAACGGGTCTCTCTGGTTAGACC
AGATCTGAGCCTGGGAGCTCTCTGGCTAACTAGGGAACCCACTGCTTAAGCCTCAATAAAGCTTGCCTTG
AGTGCTTCAAGTAGTGTGTGCCCGTCTGTTGTGTGACTCTGGTAACTAGAGATCCCTCAGACCCTTTTAG
TCAGTGTGGAAAATCTCTAGCAGTGGCGCCCGAACAGGGACTTGAAAGCGAAAGGGAAACCAGAGGAGCT
CTCTCGACGCAGGACTCGGCTTGCTGAAGCGCGCACGGCAAGAGGCGAGGGGCGGCGACTGGTGAGTACG
CCAAAAATTTTGACTAGCGGAGGCTAGAAGGAGAGAGATGGGTGCGAGAGCGTCAGTATTAAGCGGGGGA
GAATTAGATCGCGATGGGAAAAAATTCGGTTAAGGCCAGGGGGAAAGAAAAAATATAAATTAAAACATAT
AGTATGGGCAAGCAGGGAGCTAGAACGATTCGCAGTTAATCCTGGCCTGTTAGAAACATCAGAAGGCTGT
AGACAAATACTGGGACAGCTACAACCATCCCTTCAGACAGGATCAGAAGAACTTAGATCATTATATAATA
CAGTAGCAACCCTCTATTGTGTGCATCAAAGGATAGAGATAAAAGACACCAAGGAAGCTTTAGACAAGAT
AGAGGAAGAGCAAAACAAAAGTAAGACCACCGCACAGCAAGCGGCCGCTGATCTTCAGACCTGGAGGAGG
AGATATGAGGGACAATTGGAGAAGTGAATTATATAAATATAAAGTAGTAAAAATTGAACCATTAGGAGTA
GCACCCACCAAGGCAAAGAGAAGAGTGGTGCAGAGAGAAAAAAGAGCAGTGGGAATAGGAGCTTTGTTCC
TTGGGTTCTTGGGAGCAGCAGGAAGCACTATGGGCGCAGCGTCAATGACGCTGACGGTACAGGCCAGACA
ATTATTGTCTGGTATAGTGCAGCAGCAGAACAATTTGCTGAGGGCTATTGAGGCGCAACAGCATCTGTTG
CAACTCACAGTCTGGGGCATCAAGCAGCTCCAGGCAAGAATCCTGGCTGTGGAAAGATACCTAAAGGATC
AACAGCTCCTGGGGATTTGGGGTTGCTCTGGAAAACTCATTTGCACCACTGCTGTGCCTTGGAATGCTAG
TTGGAGTAATAAATCTCTGGAACAGATTTGGAATCACACGACCTGGATGGAGTGGGACAGAGAAATTAAC
AATTACACAAGCTTAATACACTCCTTAATTGAAGAATCGCAAAACCAGCAAGAAAAGAATGAACAAGAAT
TATTGGAATTAGATAAATGGGCAAGTTTGTGGAATTGGTTTAACATAACAAATTGGCTGTGGTATATAAA
ATTATTCATAATGATAGTAGGAGGCTTGGTAGGTTTAAGAATAGTTTTTGCTGTACTTTCTATAGTGAAT
AGAGTTAGGCAGGGATATTCACCATTATCGTTTCAGACCCACCTCCCAACCCCGAGGGGACCCAGAGAGG
GCCTATTTCCCATGATTCCTTCATATTTGCATATACGATACAAGGCTGTTAGAGAGATAATTAGAATTAA
TTTGACTGTAAACACAAAGATATTAGTACAAAATACGTGACGTAGAAAGTAATAATTTCTTGGGTAGTTT
GCAGTTTTAAAATTATGTTTTAAAATGGACTATCATATGCTTACCGTAACTTGAAAGTATTTCGATTTCT
TGGCTTTATATATCTTGTGGAAAGGACGAAACACCGGAGCATACCGCAGTACCCTGGTTTTAGAGCTAGA
AATAGCAAGTTAAAATAAGGCTAGTCCGTTATCAACTTGAAAAAGTGGCACCGAGTCGGTGCTTTTTTAA
GCTTGGCGTAACTAGATCTTGAGACAAATGGCAGTATTCATCCACAATTTTAAAAGAAAAGGGGGGATTG
GGGGGTACAGTGCAGGGGAAAGAATAGTAGACATAATAGCAACAGACATACAAACTAAAGAATTACAAAA
ACAAATTACAAAAATTCAAAATTTTCGGGTTTATTACAGGGACAGCAGAGATCCACTTTGGCGCCGGCTC
GAGGGGG
Features (pLannotate 1.2.2; 29 found; start..end, strand, type, name):
     14..80      +  CDS            small t antigen (fragment): SV40 (simian virus 40) small t antigen
    106..317     +  promoter       EF-1α core promoter: core promoter for human elongation factor EF-1α
    318..1256    +  intron         EF-1α intron A: intron upstream of the start codon of human EF-1α
   1278..1877    +  CDS            PuroR (fragment): puromycin N-acetyltransferase; pac from Streptomyces; confers resistance to puromycin
   1893..2481    +  misc_feature   WPRE: woodchuck hepatitis virus posttranscriptional regulatory element
   2532..2551    +  misc_feature   cPPT/CTS (fragment): central polypurine tract and central termination sequence of HIV-1
   2553..2786    +  LTR            3' LTR (ΔU3): self-inactivating 3' long terminal repeat (LTR) from HIV-1
   2864..2985    +  polyA_signal   SV40 poly(A) signal: SV40 polyadenylation signal
   3025..3160    +  rep_origin     SV40 ori: SV40 origin of replication
   3181..3199    -  promoter       T7 promoter: promoter for bacteriophage T7 RNA polymerase
   3207..3362    +  CDS            lacZα (fragment): LacZα fragment of β-galactosidase; lacZ fragment
   3367..3795    +  rep_origin     f1 ori (sequence partly withheld): f1 bacteriophage origin of replication; arrow indicates direction of (+) strand synthesis
   3848..3952    +  promoter       AmpR promoter: bla
   3953..4813    +  CDS            AmpR: β-lactamase; bla; confers resistance to ampicillin, carbenicillin, and related antibiotics
   4984..5572    +  rep_origin     ori: high-copy-number ColE1/pMB1/pBR322/pUC origin of replication
   5755..5847    +  CDS            lacI (fragment): lac repressor; lacI; The lac repressor binds to the lac operator to inhibit transcription in E. coli. This inhibition can be relieved by adding lactose or isopropyl-β-D-thiogalactopyranoside (IPTG).
   5860..5881    +  protein_bind   CAP binding site: CAP binding activates transcription in the presence of cAMP. E. coli catabolite activator protein
   5896..5926    +  promoter       lac promoter: promoter for the E. coli lac operon
   5934..5950    +  protein_bind   lac operator: The lac repressor binds to the lac operator to inhibit transcription in E. coli. This inhibition can be relieved by adding lactose or isopropyl-β-D-thiogalactopyranoside (IPTG). lac repressor encoded by lacI
   5995..6013    +  promoter       T3 promoter: promoter for bacteriophage T3 RNA polymerase
   6041..6267    +  promoter       RSV promoter: Rous sarcoma virus enhancer/promoter
   6268..6448    +  LTR            5' LTR (truncated): truncated 5' long terminal repeat (LTR) from HIV-1
   6495..6620    +  misc_feature   HIV-1 Ψ: packaging signal of human immunodeficiency virus type 1
   6604..6967    +  CDS            HIV-1 gag (fragment): gag protein from human immunodeficiency virus 1; gag
   7113..7346    +  misc_feature   RRE: The Rev response element (RRE) of HIV-1 allows for Rev-dependent mRNA export from the nucleus to the cytoplasm.
   7723..7749    +  CDS            Rev (fragment): human immunodeficiency virus 1 (HIV-1) Rev protein; rev; enhances nuclear export of unspliced and incompletely spliced viral mRNAs
   7753..7993    +  promoter       U6 promoter: RNA polymerase III promoter for human U6 snRNA
   8023..8098    +  misc_RNA       gRNA scaffold: guide RNA scaffold for the Streptococcus pyogenes CRISPR/Cas9 system
   8154..8271    +  misc_feature   cPPT/CTS: central polypurine tract and central termination sequence of HIV-1
