[The description below was written by a language model from this plasmid's Addgene catalogue record and pLannotate feature annotations shown in this document.]
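Description:
CAMK4 gRNA (BRDN0001146440) is a third-generation lentiviral CRISPR guide plasmid built on the lentiGuide-Puro backbone. It expresses a single guide RNA directed against human CAMK4 (calcium/calmodulin-dependent protein kinase IV), designed against the reference transcript NM_001744.4. In bacteria it is maintained as a high-copy plasmid through a ColE1/pUC-type origin and selected with ampicillin via the β-lactamase gene. An f1 origin, an SV40 origin and remnants of a lac/T7/T3 cloning region are also annotated in the backbone.

The lentiviral transfer cassette begins with an RSV promoter fused to a truncated HIV-1 5' LTR, which makes genomic RNA production Tat-independent. This is followed by the Ψ packaging signal with a partial gag fragment and by the Rev response element for Rev-dependent nuclear export. Within the provirus, a human U6 RNA polymerase III promoter drives the targeting spacer, which is joined to the Streptococcus pyogenes Cas9 gRNA scaffold. A cPPT/CTS element that aids nuclear import of the viral genome comes next. An EF-1α core promoter with its intron A then drives puromycin N-acetyltransferase for selection of transduced mammalian cells, with a WPRE to boost transcript expression. The cassette ends in a self-inactivating ΔU3 3' LTR, followed by an SV40 polyadenylation signal.

The plasmid carries no Cas9, so it must be paired with a separate Cas9 lentivector or used in cells that already express Cas9. It belongs to a human kinome gRNA collection and is used for knockout of CAMK4, with virus produced by supplying packaging functions in trans.
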