Addgene plasmid #77224: CAMK4 gRNA (BRDN0001146440)
Purpose: 3rd generation lentiviral gRNA plasmid targeting human CAMK4
Depositing lab: John Doench & David Root. Depositing organization: Broad Institute. Publication: Optimized sgRNA design to maximize activity and minimize off-target effects of CRISPR-Cas9. Doench JG, Fusi N, Sullender M, Hegde M, Vaimberg EW, Donovan KF, Smith I, Tothova Z, Wilen C, Orchard R, Virgin HW, Listgarten J, Root DE. Nat Biotechnol. 2016 Jan 18. doi: 10.1038/nbt.3437. PubMed 26780180.
Backbone
  Vector backbone: lentiGuide-Puro
  Backbone manufacturer: Zhang Lab (Addgene plasmid # 52963)
  Vector type: Mammalian Expression, Lentiviral, CRISPR
  Selectable markers: Puromycin
Growth in bacteria
  Bacterial resistance: Ampicillin, 100 μg/mL
  Growth temperature: 37°C
  Growth strain: DH5alpha
  Copy number: High Copy
Gene/Insert
  Gene/Insert name: CAMK4 (alt names: CAMK4; NM_001744.4)
  gRNA/shRNA sequence: GAGCATACCGCAGTACCCTG
  Species: H. sapiens (human)
  Entrez Gene: CAMK4 (a.k.a. CaMK IV, CaMK-GR, CaMKIV, caMK)
  Promoter: hU6
  Cloning method: Unknown
  Sequencing primers: 5′ U6-F; 3′ pS2-R
Terms and licenses: Academic/Nonprofit Terms; Industry Terms: Not Available to Industry
Depositor comments: The gRNA was designed to target the following Genbank reference sequence(s): NM_001744.4. Note that this plasmid does NOT contain Cas9. It should be used in conjunction with lentiCas9-Blast (Addgene #52962) or otherwise with cell lines already expressing Cas9. Browse the full kinome gRNA library at http://www.addgene.org/pooled-library/broadgpp-human-kinome/ or visit http://www.broadinstitute.org/rnai/public/ for detailed protocols and information.
How to cite: CAMK4 gRNA (BRDN0001146440) was a gift from John Doench & David Root (Addgene plasmid # 77224 ; http://n2t.net/addgene:77224 ; RRID:Addgene_77224)
