>Addgene plasmid #77224 | CAMK4 gRNA (BRDN0001146440) | depositor partial sequence | sequence record 144684 | Target Sequence
GAGCATACCGCAGTACCCTG
