>Addgene plasmid #77224 | CAMK4 gRNA (BRDN0001146440) | addgene partial sequence | sequence record 187351 | hU6-F
TTGAAAGTATTTCGATTTCTTGGCTTTATATATCTTGTGGAAAGGACGAAACACCGGAGCATACCGCAGT
ACCCTGGTTTTAGAGCTAGAAATAGCAAGTTAAAATAAGGCTAGTCCGTTATCAACTTGAAAAAGTGGCA
CCGAGTCGGTGCTTTTTTAAGCTTGGCGTAACTAGATCTTGAGACAAATGGCAGTATTCATCCACAATTT
TAAAAGAAAAGGGGGGATTGGGGGGTACAGTGCAGGGGAAAGAATAGTANACATAATAGCAACAGACATA
CAAACTAAAGAATTACAAAAACAAATTACAAAAATTCAAAATTTTCGGGTTTATTACANGGACAGCAGAN
ATCCACTTTGGCGCCGGCTCGAGGGGGCCCGGGTGCAAAGATGGATAAAGTTTTNAACAGANAGGAATCN
TTGCAGCTAATGGACCTTCTANGTCTTGAAANGAGTGGGANTTGGCTCCGGTGCCCGTCAGTGGGCAGAG
CGCACATCGCCCACAGTCCCCGAGAAGTTGGGGGGAGGGGTCCGGCNANTTGATCCGGTGCCTANAGAAG
GTGCGCGCGG
